>Addgene plasmid #223273 | pTwist-SARS-CoV-2 Spike-deltaC18 KP.2 | addgene full sequence | sequence record 454850 | Addgene NGS Result
GTACCCTGTTACTTCTCCCCTTCCTATGACATGAACTTAACCATAGAAAAGAAGGGGAAAGAAAACATCA
AGGGTCCCATAGACTCACCCTGAAGTTCTCAGGATCCGAGCTCGGTACCACATGTAAGCTTCGAGGGGAG
GCTGGATCGGTCCCGGTGTCTTCTATGGAGGTCAAAACAGCGTGGATGGCGTCTCCAGGCGATCTGACGG
TTCACTAAACCAGCTCTGCTTATATAGACCTCCCACCGTACACGCCTACCGCCCATTTGCGTCAATGGGG
CGGAGTTGTTACGACATTTTGGAAAGTCCCGTTGATTTTGGTGCCAAAACAAACTCCCATTGACGTCAAT
GGGGTGGAGACTTGGAAATCCCCGTGAGTCAAACCGCTATCCACGCCCATTGATGTACTGCCAAAACCGC
ATCAGCATGGTAATAGCGATGACTAATACGTAGATGTACTGCCAAGTAGGAAAGTCCCATAAGGTCATGT
ACTGGGCATAATGCCAGGCGGGCCATTTACCGTCATTGACGTCAATAGGGGGCGTACTTGGCATATGATA
CACTTGATGTACTGCCAAGTGGGCAGTTTACCGTAAATACTCCACCCATTGACGTCAATGGAAAGTCCCT
ATTGGCGTTACTATGGGAACATACGTCATTATTGACGTCAATGGGCGGGGGTCGTTGGGCGGTCAGCCAG
GCGGGCCATTTACCGTAAGTTATGTAACGCGGAACTCCATATATGGGCTATGAACTAATGACCCCGTAAT
TGATTACTAGATCTGGCTACACTCGATCAGCAGTTAGATAATAAAATCGCTATCCATCGAAGATGGATGT
GTGTTGGTTTTTTGTGTGTGTAACGCAACGATTGATAGCATAACCCCTTGGGGCCTCTAAACGGGTCTTG
AGGGGTTTTTTGAATTGAGAGGTAGCTGAAGCTGCTGTTATGACCACTAGAGGGAAGAAGATACCTGTGG
AGCTAATGGTCCAAGATGTCGGGAGCCGCGATCGCTGCCAAAAAGGTAAGCTGACGATAGCTGACGAGAT
TCGATGCCCGACGAGCAAATGAGCGCCACGGCTGTTCGCGTAAGCTCGAAACGACGGAGATTCGATAGAG
CCAGAGTCGAGTTTAAACGATTCGGGATCTTAAGGATAAATTTCTGGTAAGGAGGACACGTATGGAAGTG
GGCAAGTTGGGGAAGCCGTATCCGTTGCTGAATCTGGCATATGTGGGAGTATAAGACGCGCAGCGTCGCA
TCAGGCATTTTTTTCTGCGCCAATGCACCTAGAATCGGTTACCAATGCTTAATCAGTGAGGCACCTATCT
CAGCGATCTGTCTATTTCGTTCATCCATAGTTGCCTGACTCCCCGTCGTGTAGATAACTACGATACGGGA
GGGCTTACCATCTGGCCCCAGTGCTGCAATGATACCGCGAGACCCACGCTCACCGGCTCCAGATTTATCA
GCAATAAACCAGCCAGCCGGAAGGGCCGAGCGCAGAAGTGGTCCTGCAACTTTATCCGCCTCCATCCAGT
CTATCAACTGTTGCCGGGAAGCTAGAGTAAGTAGTTCGCCAGTTAATAGTTTACGCAAGGTTGTTGCCAT
TGCTACAGGCATCGTGGTGTCACGCTCGTCGTTTGGTATGGCTTCATTCAGCTCCGGTTCCCAACGATCA
AGGCGAGTTACATGATCCCCCATGTTGTGCAAAAAAGCGGTTAGCTCCTTCGGTCCTCCAATCGTTGTCA
GAAGTAAGTTGGCCGCAGTGTTATCACTCATGGTTATGGCAGCACTGCATAATTCTCTTACTGTCATGCC
ATCCGTAAGATGCTTTTCTGTGACTGGTGAATACTCAACCAAGTCATTCTGAGAATAGTGTATGCGGCGA
CCGAGTTGCTCTTGCCCGGCGTCAATACGGGATAATACCGCGCCACATAGCAGAACTTTAAAAGTGCTCA
TCATTGGAAAGCGTTCTTCGGGGCGAAAACTCTCAAGGATCTTACCGCTGTTGAGATCCAGTTCGATGTA
ACCCACTCGCGCACCCAACTGATCTTCAGCATCTTTTACTTTCACCAGCGTTTCTGGGTGAGCAAAAACA
GGAAGGCAAAATGCCGCAAAAAAGGGAATAAGGGCGACACGGAAATGTTGAATACTCATGCGAAAGCCTC
CTGCTGATCCTGTCTCTTGATAGATGTTTGCAAAAGCTAGGACTCGATTATACGTTGACCGATCAGACTA
TCAATATCTAGGTTTAAACAGATCGGTACGCTGCCGTGACCAGGCTTGAGTACAATATCTGACGATTGGA
CTTCCTGGGTCCCAAGCTGGATTCCGACTGGCTGACTGCCAAGCAACGATATGGATCGTCGAGACTCGCA
CTGAGAGGATCGTTCTCGGTACACCAGGCGCGCCCCGATTTCGATATTCCTCGGATCTCGGATAGATCGG
GATTGAGGATGTAGGTTGAACTTCTCTCGGGTGATCCCGATCTCGGATATTCGGGATTGGAGTAATACCT
GGCGATAGGCGCTGCCAAGCAATAGCCAAGGCGCAAGGCCGGCCAAGAGACTTGCGATAGTTCGTTCGAG
AGGTAGCCTGCAAGATGGATCGGACGAAAGGTTTGAAGATTTTCCGACGAGGGCCTTGGAGAGTTCGGAA
ATTTAAATGCAACTATGGATGAACGAAATAGACAGATCGCTGAGATAGGTGCCTCACTGATTAAGCATTG
GTAACTGTCAGACCAAGTTTACTCATATATACTTTAGATTGATTTAAAACTTCATTTTTAATTTAAAAGG
ATCTAGGTGAAGATCCTTTTTGATAATCTCATGACCAAAATCCCTTAACGTGAGTTTTCGTTCCACTGAG
CGTCAGACCCCGTAGAAAAGATCAAAGGATCTTCTTGAGATCCTTTTTTTCTGCGCGTAATCTGCTGCTT
GCAAACAAAAAAACCACCGCTACCAGCGGTGGTTTGTTTGCCGGATCAAGAGCTACCAACTCTTTTTCCG
AAGGTAACTGGCTTCAGCAGAGCGCAGATACCAAATACTGTTCTTCTAGTGTAGCCGTAGTTAGGCCACC
ACTTCAAGAACTCTGTAGCACCGCCTACATACCTCGCTCTGCTAATCCTGTTACCAGTGGCTGCTGCCAG
TGGCGATAAGTCGTGTCTTACCGGGTTGGACTCAAGACGATAGTTACCGGATAAGGCGCAGCGGTCGGGC
TGAACGGGGGGTTCGTGCACACAGCCCAGCTTGGAGCGAACGACCTACACCGAACTGAGATACCTACAGC
GTGAGCTATGAGAAAGCGCCACGCTTCCCGAAGGGAGAAAGGCGGACAGGTATCCGGTAAGCGGCAGGGT
CGGAACAGGAGAGCGCACGAGGGAGCTTCCAGGGGGAAACGCCTGGTATCTTTATAGTCCTGTCGGGTTT
CGCCACCTCTGACTTGAGCGTCGATTTTTGTGATGCTCGTCAGGGGGGCGGAGCCTATGGAAAAACGCCA
GCAACGCGGCCTTTTTACGGTTCCTGGCCTTTTGCTGGCCTTTTGCTCACATGATTTAAATGAAACTCGT
AATCGGAGAACGGGTGCAATAGCAAGGACCAGATCGAACTTGACTGACGCAATTCTGAGCGTAGTCGAAA
CCCAGACAAGTCGATCTCGCCAAGTAGCTGACTTGACTGGTTAATTAACCATAGAGCCCACCGCATCCCC
AGCATGCCTGCTATTGTCTTCCCAATCCTCCCCCTTGCTGTCCTGCCCCACCCCACCCCCCAGAATAGAA
TGACACCTACTCAGACAATGCGATGCAATTTCCTCATTTTATTAGGAAAGGACAGTGGGAGTGGCACCTT
CCAGGGTCAAGGAAGGCACGGGGGAGGGGCAAACAACAGATGGCTGGCAACTAGAAGGCACAGGGCTTAC
ATACTAGAAGAACTCGTCAAGAAGGCGATAGAAGGCGATGCGCTGCGAATCGGGAGCGGCGATACCGTAA
AGCACGAGGAAGCGGTCAGCCCATTCGCCGCCAAGCTCTTCAGCAATATCACGGGTAGCCAACGCTATGT
CCTGATAGCGGTCCGCCACACCCAGCCGGCCACAGTCGATGAATCCAGAAAAGCGGCCATTTTCCACCAT
GATATTCGGCAAGCAGGCATCGCCGTGGGTCACGACGAGATCCTCGCCGTCGGGCATCCGCGCCTTGAGC
CTGGCGAACAGTTCGGCTGGCGCGAGCCCCTGATGCTCTTCGTCCAGATCATCCTGATCGACAAGACCGG
CTTCCATCCGAGTACGTGCTCGCTCGATGCGATGTTTCGCTTGGTGGTCGAATGGGCAGGTAGCCGGATC
AAGCGTATGCAGCCGCCGCATTGCATCAGCCATGATGGATACTTTCTCGGCAGGAGCAAGGTGAGATGAC
AGGAGATCCTGCCCCGGCACTTCGCCCAATAGCAGCCAGTCCCTTCCCGCTTCAGTGACAACGTCGAGCA
CAGCTGCGCAAGGAACGCCCGTCGTGGCCAGCCACGATAGCCGCGCTGCCTCGTCCTGGAGTTCATTCAG
GGCACCGGACAGGTCGGTCTTGACAAAAAGAACCGGGCGCCCCTGCGCTGACAGCCGGAACACGGCGGCA
TCAGAGCAGCCGATTGTCTGTTGTGCCCAGTCATAGCCGAATAGCCTCTCCACCCAAGCGGCGGGAGAAC
CTGCGTGCAATCCATCTTGTTCAATCATGTTGGCTACCTCCTTTGCAAAAGCCTAGGCCTCCAAAAAAGC
CTCCTCACTACTTCTGGAATAGCTCAGAGGCCGAGGCGGCCTCGGCCTCTGCATAAATAAAAAAAATTAG
TCAGCGATGGGGCGGAGAATGGGCGGAACTGGGCGGAGTTAGGGGCGGGATGGGCGGAGTTAGGGGCGGG
ACTATGGTTGCTGACTAATTGAGATGCAGATCGCTTAATTAAGTTTCGATAGCCCAAGGTAACCAATGAG
ATTAGGGAGGGAAGAAAGTTTGATGAACTACTTCTGACCCCTAGTGGTGTCCAGAAAAGACCATTAAAGG
AATGTCTTGATCGAAATCGAGAGATCGCCTGCAGGATAGCTGACGACCTTAAGGATAAATTTCTGGTAAG
GAGGACACGTATGGAAGTGGGCAAGTTGGGGAAGCCGTATCCGTTGCTGAATCTGGCATATGTGGGAGTA
TAAGACGCGCAGCGTCGCATCAGGCATTTTTTTCTGCGCCAATGCCGGTAGATAGCAATCCGGCCCGAGG
GGCACAAAAAACCCCTCAAGACCCGTTTAGAGGCCCCAAGGGGTTATGCTACGATACCGATAGAGATGGG
CCAATACCACATTTGTAGAGGTTTTACTTGCTTTAAAAAACCTCCCACACCTCCCCCTGAACCTGAAACA
TAAAATGAATGCAATTGTTGTTGTTAACTTGTTTATTGCAGCTTATAATGGTTACAAATAAAGCAATAGC
ATCACAAATTTCACAAATAAAGCATTTTTTTCACTGCATTCTAGTTGTGGTTTGTCCAAACTCATCAATG
TATCTTATCATGTCTGTGAGCTGAAGGTACGCTGTATCTCAGTCAGTCAAGCTAGACAGGCGGGGAGGCG
GCCCAAAGGGAGATCCGACTCGTCTGAGGGCGAAGGCGAAGACGCGGAAGAGGCCGCAGAGCCGGCAGCA
GGCCGCGGGAAGGAAGGTCCGCTGGATTGAGGGCCGAAGGGACGTAGCAGAAGGACGTCCCGCGCAGAAT
CCAGGTGGCAACACAGGCGAGCAGCCATGGAAAGGACGTCAGCTTCCCCGACAACACCACGGAATTGTCA
GTGCCCAACAGCCGAGCCCCTGTCCAGCAGCGGGCAAGGCAGGCGGCGATGAGTTCCGCCGTGGCAATAG
GGAGGGGGAAAGCGAAAGTCCCGGAAAGGAGCTGACAGGTGGTGGCAATGCCCCAACCAGTGGGGGTTGC
GTCAGCAAACACAGTGCACACCACGCCACGTTGCCTGACAACGGGCCACAACTCCTCATAAAGAGACAGC
AACCAGGATTTATACAAGGAGGAGAAAATGAAAGCCATACGGGAAGCAATAGCATGATACAAAGGCATTA
AAGCAGCGTATCCACATAGCGTAAAAGGAGCAACATAGTTAAGAATACCAGTCAATCTTTCACAAATTTT
GTAATCCAGAGGTTGATTAGGCCTGCGGATCCAGAAATCGATTGTATCAGTCAGTCAGTGCAGGAGGAGA
CAACTTCTAGAGGATCCTTTATTTACAACAAGATCCGCAACTGCAACATCCTTTCAAGCAGGAACAACAG
CTAGTCATACAGCACAACATAATTGTGACCATAACGATAGCTATAAGTCCGGCGATAAAGCCCAACCAAA
TGTACCAGGGCCATTTAATATATTGTTCGTATTTGCCCAGTTCTTGCAAGTCGATCAAAGATTCATTCAA
GTTCTTGGCGACCTCATTAAGGCGATCAATCTCTTTCTGAATGTTGACGACACTTGCATTTATTCCTGAT
ATGTCCCCGAGATCAACATCGGGTGAAGTATGATTCTTAAAGTATTTATCCAATTCCTCTTTGAAGCTAT
CCAACTCGAGTTGCAGGGGATCATATACCGTGTTGTTCACGATCCCAATGACCACATCACAGTTGCCTGA
GACAAATGTATTGTCAGTGGTTATGATTTGGGGTTCATAGAAATTCCTTTGGGTTAAAAACCAATGCGTG
CCATTACTGACGAAAACGCCTTCCCTGGGAAAGTGCGCTTTGCCATCGTGACAGATTGCTGGAGCTGTCG
TAAAGTTCTTCTCTTGAGCAGGGACATAAGTGACGTGGAGAAAGACCACTCCATGTGGGGCGGATTGGGG
GAAGGACATCAAGTGATAGCCCTTGCCACAAAAGTCAACCCGTTTGGACTGCCCGAGCACGCACTCTGAC
ATTTTAGTGGCGGCCAGGTTGGCGCTTGCTCGTATCTCAGCAGCCCGGATCAACTGTTGTGTCACATAAG
TTTGGAGTGACTGGAGCCTGCCTGTGATGAGCCGATCAATTTGCACCTCGGCTTCCACCTTATCAAGTCT
GGACAATATGTCGTTGAGGACGCTGGAGATTGCGCCGAATTTAGAACTCAGTTGCTTCACGAGGGTATTC
AGGGCCTGGGCGTTATGATTCACAACATCTTGGAGTTTGCCGAGGGCGGACGCTGTGCTAAACAGTGAAT
CTTGGATCTTGCCAATCGCGCTGTTAAATTGATTAGCGATCAGCTTCTGATTTTCATACAATACATTTTG
CGTGACACCAATCCCATTGAATCTGTAAGCCATTTGCATAGCGAAAGGTATTTGAAGGGCCGCACCCGCG
CCAAAAGTCCAGCCGGATGTAATGGTTCCTGCCAACAATGCTGATGTATACTGTGCAATCATCTCATCAG
TGAGCAGAGGGGGCAGAACTGTCAACCCATTGAATTTTTGAGCACAGATAAGGTCGCGGGCCGCAATGTC
TCCCAAACAATCCCCATACTGCTTAATGAAACCCGCGTCAGCCAACGTAACTTTGTTGAACAGCAGATCC
TCGATAAAGCTGCGTTTTGAAGGCTTAGATGGGTCTGGCAGTATTTGGCTAAAATTAAACCCGCCAAAAT
ATTTGATTGGCGGCGTTTTGTATATTTGCTTTACTTGTGCGAACACCTCTTGGGTATTCTTGTCTTGTTC
GACCGCAATTCCGGTCAATGCTCGTTTGAGTTGAGTACAGAAAGACCCGTATTGAAGCAAGAGGTTGCTA
CACTCGGTGGAATCCCCACAGATATACATCGTACAGTCTACGCTCGTCTTAGTCATGCTGACGGGCAAGA
TTTCCGTGGTAACGCTAATGGTAAAGTTAGTTGGGATTGCGATGGAATTGTTTGAATAAGCCACGGAGTT
CTCAGCCCCGAGACTCATGGTATAGGCGATTATGGACTGGCTGGCTACTGAGCGAGCGCGCCGTCGTGAT
TTCGTTTGAGTTTGATAAGACGCACAGATTCCTGCCCCAATAGGAATATCACATTCGTATGAATTATTGA
CATACTCAGCGCCAATGAGACAACCCGCTCTAGTTTGAAAGACATTGGAACCTGTTGAGTAGACTCTCCA
GGTGGGTGTCAGTTGGTCGGCGTGTATCGCCACAGAGACTTCGGTACAGTTGACACCTTGATACAGGACA
GCCACTTGGTTGGATGTGTTCGTTCCGGGAGTTATCACGCTGACCCCGCCGAAGCTACAGGGTGTTATAT
CGAGGATTTCCAGTGTTTGCGGATCGCGGACGGCATCTGTGGTATCGACAATGTCTCTACCAAATTGTTG
AAAAGGGAGAAATTTCTTGTTTGATTTTGTCAGCACCCCTGTTCCGGTGAGCCCATTAAAGTTGAAGTTC
ACACATTTATTCTTCACCAGGTTAGTGCTTTTCTTCGGTCCGCAAACTGTAGCCGGTGCGTGGAGCAGCT
CAAAGCTCAAGACTACCACCCGATATGGTTGATGGCCCACCCCATATGTTGGTCGAAATCCGTATGATTG
AAGGGGAAAATAACAGTTAGGCCCCTTTCCTTTACATGGTTTGTTGCCAGCTTGATAAATTTCGGTGGAG
ATGTCACGTTCAAAGGGCTTCAGTTTTGACTTGCGAAGCGAGCGGTACCAATAATCATAGTTGCCGCTGT
GTTTTGAATCGAGCTTATTGGAGTTCCATGCTATAACGCAGCCGGTGAAGTCATCCGGCAACTTATAATT
ATAGTCTGCTATATTTCCGGTTTGCCCCGGTGCAATCTGGCTGACTTCGTTGCCCTTTATGACGAAAGAA
TCTGCGTAAACGTTGGTAAAACACAAGTCATTCAATTTCGTAGGGCTGACCCCATAACACTTAAAAGCGA
AGAATGGTGCGAAATTATACAGGACACTATAATCTGCAACACAATTTGATATTCGCGTGCGATTCCAGGC
ATAAACTGATGCAAATGTAGTGGCATTAAATACTTCATGGAAAGGACACAAATTGGTGACGTTAGGGAAT
CGAACAATGGATTCGGTGGGTTGGACGCGGAAGTTACTGGTTTGGTATATGCCTTTCTCAAC
[912 nt withheld, positions 9093-10004]
GGCGGCCGCCTTTGCCAAAGTGATGGGCCAGCACACAGACCAGCACGTTGCCCAGGAGCTGTGGGAGGAA
GATAAGAGGTATGAACATGATTAGCAAAAGGGCCTAGCTTGGACTCAGAATAATCCAGCCTTATCCCAAC
CATAAAATAAAAGCAGAATGGTAGCTGGATTGTAGCTGCTATTAGCAATATGAAACCTCTTACATCAGTT
ACAATTTATATGCAGAAATATTTATATGCAGAAATATTGCTATTGCCTTAACCCAGAAATTATCACTGTT
ATTCTTTAGAATGGTGCAAAGAGGCATGATACATTGTATCATTATTGCCCTGAAAGAAAGAGATTAGGGA
AAGTATTAGAAATAAGATAAACAAAAAAGTATATTAAAAGAAGAAAGCATTTTTTAAAATTACAAATGCA
AAATTACCCTGATTTGGTCAATATGT
Features (pLannotate 1.2.2; 21 found; start..end, strand, type, name):
    222..273     -  promoter       CMVd2 promoter: truncated human cytomegalovirus (CMV) immediate early promoter that yields moderately reduced expression relative to the full-length promoter
    336..353     +  promoter       CMV promoter (fragment): human cytomegalovirus (CMV) immediate early promoter
    426..729     -  enhancer       CMV enhancer: human cytomegalovirus immediate early enhancer
    810..858     +  polyA_signal   poly(A) signal: synthetic polyadenylation signal
    876..922     +  terminator     T7 terminator: transcription terminator for bacteriophage T7 RNA polymerase
    927..998     -  misc_feature   5' β-globin insulator: insulator upstream of the human β-globin locus (Farrell et al., 2002)
   1150..1286    -  terminator     rrnG terminator: transcription terminator from the E. coli ribosomal RNA rrnG operon (Albrechtsen et al., 1991)
   1299..2159    -  CDS            AmpR: β-lactamase; bla; confers resistance to ampicillin, carbenicillin, and related antibiotics
   2669..2733    +  CDS            bla(M) (fragment): β-lactamase lacking the signal sequence; bla(M); allows cytosolic expression of β-lactamase
   2905..3493    +  rep_origin     ori: high-copy-number ColE1/pMB1/pBR322/pUC origin of replication
   3689..3913    -  polyA_signal   bGH poly(A) signal: bovine growth hormone polyadenylation signal
   3927..4718    -  CDS            neo: KKA2_KLEPN - Also known as kan, nptII. Experimental evidence at protein level: Swiss-Prot protein existence level 1. Resistance to kanamycin, neomycin, paromomycin, ribostamycin, butirosin and gentamicin B. From Klebsiella pneumoniae.
   4732..4928    -  promoter       SV40 promoter: SV40 early promoter
   4973..5044    -  misc_feature   3' β-globin insulator: insulator downstream of the human β-globin locus (Farrell et al., 2002)
   5089..5225    -  terminator     rrnG terminator: transcription terminator from the E. coli ribosomal RNA rrnG operon (Albrechtsen et al., 1991)
   5255..5301    -  terminator     T7 terminator: transcription terminator for bacteriophage T7 RNA polymerase
   5324..5393    +  CDS            large T antigen (fragment): large T antigen from SV40 (simian virus 40)
   5416..5537    +  polyA_signal   SV40 poly(A) signal: SV40 polyadenylation signal
   5590..6178    -  misc_feature   WPRE: woodchuck hepatitis virus posttranscriptional regulatory element
   6252..10004   -  CDS            S (sequence partly withheld): SPIKE_SARS2 - Experimental evidence at protein level: Swiss-Prot protein existence level 1. [Spike glycoprotein]: May down-regulate host tetherin (BST2) by lysosomal degradation, thereby counteracting its antiviral activity. From Severe acute respiratory syndrome coronavirus 2 (2019-nCoV) (SARS-CoV-2).
  10063..88      -  intron         β-globin intron (across the origin): internally truncated intron from human β-globin
