[The description below was written by a language model from this plasmid's Addgene catalogue record and pLannotate feature annotations shown in this document.]
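Description:
pTwist-SARS-CoV-2 Spike-deltaC18 KP.2 is a mammalian expression plasmid of about 10.5 kb built on the Twist pTwist-CMV-BetaGlobin-WPRE-Neo backbone. It carries the spike glycoprotein of the SARS-CoV-2 KP.2 variant for making spike-pseudotyped virus particles. It is propagated in E. coli through a high-copy ColE1/pUC-type origin and selected with ampicillin via the β-lactamase gene. A separate SV40 early promoter–neo–bGH poly(A) cassette provides a neomycin-class resistance marker that could be used for selection in mammalian cells.

The spike coding sequence lies on the minus strand. Upstream of it are a CMV enhancer and CMV promoter elements followed by a truncated human β-globin intron. Downstream are a WPRE, which improves transcript stability and expression, and an SV40 polyadenylation signal. The catalogue entry lists the promoter as CAG, but the backbone name and the annotated features point to a CMV enhancer/promoter with a β-globin intron, so the record is not fully consistent on this point. β-globin insulator fragments and bacterial and T7 terminators flank the expression units and appear to be backbone elements that isolate them from each other.

The insert carries the extensive KP.2 substitution, insertion and deletion set listed by the depositor, spanning the N-terminal domain, receptor-binding domain and S2. The "deltaC18" in the name indicates removal of the last 18 residues of the cytoplasmic tail, a common modification that improves spike incorporation into pseudovirus particles. The plasmid has no viral packaging elements of its own, so it serves as the envelope-supplying component alongside separate packaging and reporter constructs. The associated work used such pseudoviruses to study how evolving variants escape vaccine-induced antibody responses.
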