Addgene plasmid #223273: pTwist-SARS-CoV-2 Spike-deltaC18 KP.2
Purpose: Encodes SARS-CoV-2 spike KP.2 for pseudovirus production
Depositing lab: Alejandro Balazs. Depositing organization: Massachusetts General Hospital. Publication: Ongoing evolution of SARS-CoV-2 drives escape from mRNA vaccine-induced humoral immunity. Roederer AL, Cao Y, Denis KS, Sheehan ML, Li CJ, Lam EC, Gregory DJ, Poznansky MC, Iafrate AJ, Canaday DH, Gravenstein S, Garcia-Beltran WF, Balazs AB. medRxiv [Preprint]. 2024 Mar 7:2024.03.05.24303815. doi: 10.1101/2024.03.05.24303815. PubMed 38496628.
Backbone
  Vector backbone: pTwist-CMV-BetaGlobin-WPRE-Neo
  Backbone manufacturer: Twist
  Vector type: Mammalian Expression
Growth in bacteria
  Bacterial resistance: Ampicillin, 100 μg/mL
  Growth temperature: 37°C
  Growth strain: DH5alpha
  Copy number: High Copy
Gene/Insert
  Gene/Insert name: SARS-CoV-2 Spike KP.2
  Species: Severe acute respiratory syndrome coronavirus 2
  Mutation: See Depositor Comments.
  Entrez Gene: S (a.k.a. GU280_gp02, spike glycoprotein)
  Promoter: CAG
  Cloning method: Ligation Independent Cloning
Terms and licenses: Academic/Nonprofit Terms; Industry Terms: Not Available to Industry
Depositor comments: Relevant Mutations: Ins16MPLF, T19I, R21T, deltaL24P25P26,A27S,S50L,deltaH69V70,V127F,G142D,deltaY144,F157S,R158G,deltaN211,L212I,V213G,L216F,H245N,A246D,I332V,G339H,R346T,K356T,S371F,S373P,S375F,T376A,R403K,D405N,R408S,K417N,N440K,V445H,G446S,N450D,L452W,L455S,F456L,N460K,S477NT478K,N481K,V483E,deltaE484,F486P,Q498R,N501Y,Y505H,E554K,A570V,D614G,P621S,H655Y,N679K,P681R,N764K,D796Y,S939F,Q954H,N969K,V1104LP1143L
How to cite: pTwist-SARS-CoV-2 Spike-deltaC18 KP.2 was a gift from Alejandro Balazs (Addgene plasmid # 223273 ; http://n2t.net/addgene:223273 ; RRID:Addgene_223273)
